Addgene plasmid #139163: pSBBi-RP CCS1(Δ304-316)
Purpose: SB-transposon with constitutive bi-directional promoter. One side contains coffee caffeine synthase 1 (CCS1) CCS-CTS deletion mutant; the other side contains RFP and puromycin resistance genes.
Depositing lab: Neal Devaraj. Depositing organization: University of California, San Diego (UCSD).
Backbone
  Vector backbone: pSBBi-RP
  Total vector size (bp): 7554
  Vector type: Mammalian Expression ; Transposon
  Selectable markers: Puromycin
Growth in bacteria
  Bacterial resistance: Ampicillin, 100 μg/mL
  Growth temperature: 37°C
  Growth strain: NEB Stable
  Copy number: High Copy
Gene/Insert
  Gene/Insert name: caffeine synthase 1 [Coffea arabica] CCS-CTS region deletion (alt names: CCS1 CCS-CTS deletion; CCS1(delC13); CCS1(Δ304-319))
  Species: Coffee arabica
  Insert size (bp): 1113
  Mutation: deleted amino acids 304-319
  GenBank ID: Q8H0D3.1
  Promoter: EF1α
  Cloning method: Gibson Cloning
  Sequencing primers: 5′ TCAAGCCTCAGACAGTGGTTC; 3′ TAGAAGGCACAGTCGAGG
Terms and licenses: Academic/Nonprofit Terms; Industry Terms: Not Available to Industry
Depositor comments: SB-transposon with constitutive bi-directional promoter. One side contains Coffea arabica caffeine synthase 1 with CCS-CTS deletion (Δ304-316) which has been reported* to affect enzyme selectivity; the other side contains RFP and puromycin resistance genes. *CCS-CTS deletion reference: Mizuno, K., et al. Z Naturforsch C J Biosci. Mar-Apr 2010;65(3-4):257-65. doi: 10.1515/znc-2010-3-414.
How to cite: pSBBi-RP CCS1(Δ304-316) was a gift from Neal Devaraj (Addgene plasmid # 139163 ; http://n2t.net/addgene:139163 ; RRID:Addgene_139163)
