[The description below was written by a language model from this plasmid's Addgene catalogue record and pLannotate feature annotations shown in this document.]
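Description:
pSBBi-RP CCS1(Δ304-316) is a Sleeping Beauty transposon plasmid for mammalian expression, built on the pSBBi-RP backbone (about 7.5 kb). In bacteria it is maintained through a high-copy ColE1/pUC-type origin and selected by ampicillin resistance (β-lactamase under its own promoter). Small fragments of an M13 origin and the pBR322 bom region are also annotated. The transposon inverted repeats implied by the SB design were not picked up in the automated feature table, so their positions are not documented here.

The payload is arranged around a constitutive bidirectional promoter region. In one direction, the human EF-1α promoter drives a 1,113 bp coding sequence for Coffea arabica caffeine synthase 1 (CCS1, also annotated as DXMT2), terminated by a bovine growth hormone poly(A) signal. This insert is a deletion mutant lacking the CCS-CTS region, a change the depositor notes has been reported to affect enzyme selectivity. The record is inconsistent about the exact boundaries: the plasmid name and comments give Δ304-316, while the mutation field and an alternative name give Δ304-319. In the opposite orientation, a red reporter (annotated as dTomato) and puromycin N-acetyltransferase are encoded, followed by a rabbit β-globin poly(A) signal. The promoter element driving this arm is not annotated in the feature table.

Vectors of this type are generally used with a source of SB transposase so that the cassette between the transposon ends integrates into the genome. Puromycin selection and red fluorescence then allow stable cell populations constitutively expressing the mutant methyltransferase to be isolated and tracked.
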