Features (pLannotate 1.2.2; 13 found; start..end, strand, type, name):
      1..31      +  rep_origin     M13 ori (fragment): M13 bacteriophage origin of replication; arrow indicates direction of (+) strand synthesis
     32..82      -  misc_feature   bom (fragment): basis of mobility region from pBR322
    109..213     +  promoter       AmpR promoter: bla
    214..1074    +  CDS            AmpR: β-lactamase; bla; confers resistance to ampicillin, carbenicillin, and related antibiotics
   1245..1833    +  rep_origin     ori: high-copy-number ColE1/pMB1/pBR322/pUC origin of replication
   2396..2451    -  polyA_signal   β-globin poly(A) signal: rabbit β-globin polyadenylation signal (Gil and Proudfoot, 1987)
   2522..2602    -  CDS            HBB (fragment): HBB_PONPY - Experimental evidence at transcript level: Swiss-Prot protein existence level 2. Involved in oxygen transport from the lung to the various peripheral tissues. From Pongo pygmaeus (Bornean orangutan).
   2616..3215    -  CDS            PuroR: puromycin N-acetyltransferase; pac from Streptomyces alboniger; confers resistance to puromycin
   3282..3983    -  CDS            dTomato: dTomato is a basic (constitutively fluorescent) orange fluorescent protein published in 2004, derived from Discosoma sp.. It is reported to be a somewhat slowly-maturing dimer with low acid sensitivity.
   4616..5797    +  promoter       EF-1α promoter: strong constitutive promoter for human elongation factor EF-1α
   5829..6941    +  CDS            DXMT2: DXMT2_COFAR - Also known as CCS1 From Coffea arabica (Arabian coffee).
   7015..7239    +  polyA_signal   bGH poly(A) signal: bovine growth hormone polyadenylation signal
   7243..7264    +  promoter       SV40 promoter (fragment): SV40 enhancer and early promoter
>Addgene plasmid #139163 | pSBBi-RP CCS1(Δ304-316) | addgene full sequence | sequence record 309353 | Addgene NGS Result
AATTTTAACAAAATATTAACGCTTACAATTTCCTGATGCGGTATTTTCTCCTTACGCATCTGTGCGGTAT
TTCACACCGCATCAGGTGGCACTTTTCGGGGAAATGTGCGCGGAACCCCTATTTGTTTATTTTTCTAAAT
ACATTCAAATATGTATCCGCTCATGAGACAATAACCCTGATAAATGCTTCAATAATATTGAAAAAGGAAG
AGTATGAGTATTCAACATTTCCGTGTCGCCCTTATTCCCTTTTTTGCGGCATTTTGCCTTCCTGTTTTTG
CTCACCCAGAAACGCTGGTGAAAGTAAAAGATGCTGAAGATCAGTTGGGTGCACGAGTGGGTTACATCGA
ACTGGATCTCAACAGCGGTAAGATCCTTGAGAGTTTTCGCCCCGAAGAACGTTTTCCAATGATGAGCACT
TTTAAAGTTCTGCTATGTGGCGCGGTATTATCCCGTATTGACGCCGGGCAAGAGCAACTCGGTCGCCGCA
TACACTATTCTCAGAATGACTTGGTTGAGTACTCACCAGTCACAGAAAAGCATCTTACGGATGGCATGAC
AGTAAGAGAATTATGCAGTGCTGCCATAACCATGAGTGATAACACTGCGGCCAACTTACTTCTGACAACG
ATCGGAGGACCGAAGGAGCTAACCGCTTTTTTGCACAACATGGGGGATCATGTAACTCGCCTTGATCGTT
GGGAACCGGAGCTGAATGAAGCCATACCAAACGACGAGCGTGACACCACGATGCCTGTAGCAATGGCAAC
AACGTTGCGCAAACTATTAACTGGCGAACTACTTACTCTAGCTTCCCGGCAACAATTAATAGACTGGATG
GAGGCGGATAAAGTTGCAGGACCACTTCTGCGCTCGGCCCTTCCGGCTGGCTGGTTTATTGCTGATAAAT
CTGGAGCCGGTGAGCGTGGGTCTCGCGGTATCATTGCAGCACTGGGGCCAGATGGTAAGCCCTCCCGTAT
CGTAGTTATCTACACGACGGGGAGTCAGGCAACTATGGATGAACGAAATAGACAGATCGCTGAGATAGGT
GCCTCACTGATTAAGCATTGGTAACTGTCAGACCAAGTTTACTCATATATACTTTAGATTGATTTAAAAC
TTCATTTTTAATTTAAAAGGATCTAGGTGAAGATCCTTTTTGATAATCTCATGACCAAAATCCCTTAACG
TGAGTTTTCGTTCCACTGAGCGTCAGACCCCGTAGAAAAGATCAAAGGATCTTCTTGAGATCCTTTTTTT
CTGCGCGTAATCTGCTGCTTGCAAACAAAAAAACCACCGCTACCAGCGGTGGTTTGTTTGCCGGATCAAG
AGCTACCAACTCTTTTTCCGAAGGTAACTGGCTTCAGCAGAGCGCAGATACCAAATACTGTTCTTCTAGT
GTAGCCGTAGTTAGGCCACCACTTCAAGAACTCTGTAGCACCGCCTACATACCTCGCTCTGCTAATCCTG
TTACCAGTGGCTGCTGCCAGTGGCGATAAGTCGTGTCTTACCGGGTTGGACTCAAGACGATAGTTACCGG
ATAAGGCGCAGCGGTCGGGCTGAACGGGGGGTTCGTGCACACAGCCCAGCTTGGAGCGAACGACCTACAC
CGAACTGAGATACCTACAGCGTGAGCTATGAGAAAGCGCCACGCTTCCCGAAGGGAGAAAGGCGGACAGG
TATCCGGTAAGCGGCAGGGTCGGAACAGGAGAGCGCACGAGGGAGCTTCCAGGGGGAAACGCCTGGTATC
TTTATAGTCCTGTCGGGTTTCGCCACCTCTGACTTGAGCGTCGATTTTTGTGATGCTCGTCAGGGGGGCG
GAGCCTATGGAAAAACGCCAGCAACGCGGCCTTTTTACGGTTCCTGGCCTTTTGCTGGCCTTTTGCTCAC
ATGTTCTTTCCTGCGTTATCCCCTGATTCTGTGGATAACCGTATTACCGCCTTTGAGTGAGCTGATACCG
CTCGCCGCAGCCGAACGACCGAGCGCAGCGAGTCAGTGAGCGAGGAAGCGGATCCCTATACAGTTGAAGT
CGGAAGTTTACATACACCTTAGCCAAATACATTTAAACTCACTTTTTCACAATTCCTGACATTTAATCCT
AGTAAAAATTCCCTGTCTTAGGTCAGTTAGGATCACCACTTTATTTTAAGAATGTGAAATATCAGAATAA
TAGTAGAGAGAATGATTCATTTCAGCTTTTATTTCTTTCATCACATTCCCAGTGGGTCAGAAGTTTACAT
ACACTCGACTCCTCTGCAGAATGCGGCGATGTTTCGGTAAGGGGTCCCGAGTAGCTAGTTCATGGCAGCC
AGCATATGGCATATGTTGCCAAACTCTAAACCAAATACTCATTCTGATGTTTTAAATGATTTGCCCTCCC
ATATGTCCTTCCGAGTGAGAGACACAAAAAATTCCAACACACTATTGCAATGAAAATAAATTTCCTTTAT
TAGCCAGAAGTCAGATGCTCAAGGGGCTTCATGATGTCCCCATAATTTTTGGCAGAGGGAAAAAGATCTC
AGTGGTATTTGTGAGCCAGGGCATTGGCCACACCAGCCACCACCTTCTGATAGGCAGCCTGCACCTGAGG
AGTGAATTCACGACAGGCCTTCGAATCAGGCACCGGGCTTGCGGGTCATGCACCAGGTGCGCGGTCCTTC
GGGCACCTCGACGTCGGCGGTGACGGTGAAGCCGAGCCGCTCGTAGAAGGGGAGGTTGCGGGGCGCGGAG
GTCTCCAGGAAGGCGGGCACCCCGGCGCGCTCGGCCGCCTCCACTCCGGGGAGCACGACGGCGCTGCCCA
GACCCTTGCCCTGGTGGTCGGGCGAGACGCCGACGGTGGCCAGGAACCACGCGGGCTCCTTGGGCCGGTG
CGGCGCCAGGAGGCCTTCCATCTGTTGCTGCGCGGCCAGCCGGGAACCGCTCAACTCGGCCATGCGCGGG
CCGATCTCGGCGAACACCGCCCCCGCTTCGACGCTCTCCGGCGTGGTCCAGACCGCCACCGCGGCGCCGT
CGTCCGCGACCCACACCTTGCCGATGTCGAGCCCGACGCGCGTGAGGAAGAGTTCTTGCAGCTCGGTGAC
CCGCTCGATGTGGCGGTCCGGATCGACGGTGTGGCGCGTGGCGGGGTAGTCGGCGAACGCGGCGGCGAGG
GTGCGTACGGCCCTGGGGACGTCGTCGCGGGTGGCGAGGCGCACCGTGGGCTTGTACTCGGTCATGGGGC
CAGGATTCTCCTCGACGTCACCAGCCTGCTTCAGCAGGCTGAAGTTAGTAGCTCCACTGCCCTTGTACAG
CTCGTCCATGCCGTACAGGAACAGGTGGTGGCGGCCCTCGGAGCGCTCGTACTGTTCCACGATGGTGTAG
TCCTCGTTGTGGGAGGTGATGTCCAGCTTGGTGTCCACGTAGTAGTAGCCGGGCAGTTGCACGGGCTTCT
TGGCCATGTAGATGGTCTTGAACTCCACCAGGTAGTGGCCGCCGTCCTTCAGCTTCAGGGCCTGGTGGAT
CTCGCCCTTCAGCACGCCGTCGCGGGGGTACAGGCGCTCGGTGGAGGCCTCCCAGCCCATTGTCTTCTTC
TGCATTACGGGGCCGTCGGGGGGGAAGTTGGTGCCGCGCATCTTCACCTTGTAGATCAGCGTGCCGTCCT
GCAGGGAGGAGTCCTGGGTCACGGTCACCAGACCGCCGTCCTCGAAGTTCATCACGCGCTCCCACTTGAA
GCCCTCGGGGAAGGACAGCTTCTTGTAATCGGGGATGTCGGCGGGGTGCTTCACGTACGCCTTGGAGCCG
TACATGAACTGGGGGGACAGGATGTCCCAGGCGAAGGGCAGGGGGCCGCCCTTGGTCACCTTCAGCTTGG
CGGTCTGGGTGCCCTCGTAGGGGCGGCCCTCGCCCTCGCCCTCGATCTCGAACTCATGGCCGTTCATGGA
GCCCTCCATGCGCACCTTGAAGCGCATGAACTCTTTGATGACCTCCTCGCCCTTGCTCAACATGGTGGCC
TCAGGTGCAGAGGTTTCTACAGGGAAAGAGAGAAAGGCTACAGTTAGTTTGCTGTGATGATGCTAAGTGC
CGAGGTCAGATGTCTATGGATTGTACACGGAATCCCAACGCAGGAACCAAAAAACACTCACCCAAAAAAA
TGGCGCTAAGGCCGAGAGAAAGGCGAAGTTCCGTCTACGGCTATATACCTTGAAACAGGGGCGGCAGAAG
TGACGCAACGCGGTTGCGCGGACGGCTTCCTGTGTTTTCATTGGTCGAAGCGTTCTGCGCGTGCGCAGAG
ATTCCCCAGGGAAGGCGGGCCCTCTTCCGAATGTCCAATCCGGACATTCTTCCGGTTGGACCTCCGCGGT
CAGCGCTGTGCCCGGCGAGAGATCACGTGGGGCGCGGAGGCGGTGCTGCTGGGGCACGGCCGTCCAGCCT
CGGCGGCCATATTTTTGAGGGGCTGTTCATCTCGTTCACACGCTCTGTCCGCCATGTTTGTGAGTGGAAG
CGCCATTACCCCTTCAAGCGACTGAAGGCTGCAGGGCCTCTGGTGGCCCGCATGGGGAGACCAGACCCGC
CAGGCCCGCCTTTCCGCACTCAGTCCGGGCTTACTTTATTTTGTGAGACAGGGTCTCGCCTAGAGGCTCC
GGTGCCCGTCAGTGGGCAGAGCGCACATCGCCCACAGTCCCCGAGAAGTTGGGGGGAGGGGTCGGCAATT
GAACCGGTGCCTAGAGAAGGTGGCGCGGGGTAAACTGGGAAAGTGATGTCGTGTACTGGCTCCGCCTTTT
TCCCGAGGGTGGGGGAGAACCGTATATAAGTGCAGTAGTCGCCGTGAACGTTCTTTTTCGCAACGGGTTT
GCCGCCAGAACACAGGTAAGTGCCGTGTGTGGTTCCCGCGGGCCTGGCCTCTTTACGGGTTATGGCCCTT
GCGTGCCTTGAATTACTTCCACGCCCCTGGCTGCAGTACGTGATTCTTGATCCCGAGCTTCGGGTTGGAA
GTGGGTGGGAGAGTTCGAGGCCTTGCGCTTAAGGAGCCCCTTCGCCTCGTGCTTGAGTTGAGGCCTGGCT
TGGGCGCTGGGGCCGCCGCGTGCGAATCTGGTGGCACCTTCGCGCCTGTCTCGCTGCTTTCGATAAGTCT
CTAGCCATTTAAAATTTTTGATGACCTGCTGCGACGCTTTTTTTCTGGCAAGATAGTCTTGTAAATGCGG
GCCAAGATCTGCACACTGGTATTTCGGTTTTTGGGGCCGCGGGCGGCGACGGGGCCCGTGCGTCCCAGCG
CACATGTTCGGCGAGGCGGGGCCTGCGAGCGCGGCCACCGAGAATCGGACGGGGGTAGTCTCAAGCTGGC
CGGCCTGCTCTGGTGCCTGGCCTCGCGCCGCCGTGTATCGCCCCGCCCTGGGCGGCAAGGCTGGCCCGGT
CGGCACCAGTTGCGTGAGCGGAAAGATGGCCGCTTCCCGGCCCTGCTGCAGGGAGCTCAAAATGGAGGAC
GCGGCGCTCGGGAGAGCGGGCGGGTGAGTCACCCACACAAAGGAAAAGGGCCTTTCCGTCCTCAGCCGTC
GCTTCATGTGACTCCACGGAGTACCGGGCGCCGTCCAGGCACCTCGATTAGTTCTCGAGCTTTTGGAGTA
CGTCGTCTTTAGGTTGGGGGGAGGGGTTTTATGCGATGGAGTTTCCCCATACTGAGTGGGTGGAGACTGA
AGTTAGGCCAGCTTGGCACTTGATGTAATTCTCCTTGGAATTTGCCCTTTTTGAGTTTGGATCTTGGTTC
ATTCTCAAGCCTCAGACAGTGGTTCAAAGTTTTTTTCTTCCATTTAAGGTGTCGTGAAAACTACCCCAAG
CTGGCCTCTGAGGCCACCATGGAACTGCAAGAGGTGCTGCACATGAATGGCGGCGAGGGCGATACAAGCT
ACGCCAAGAACAGCAGCTACAACCTGTTCCTGATCAGAGTGAAGCCCGTGCTGGAACAGTGCATCCAAGA
GCTGCTGAGAGCCAACCTGCCTAACATCAACAAGTGCTTCAAAGTGGGCGACCTGGGCTGTGCCAGCGGA
CCTAATACCTTTAGCACCGTGCGGGACATCGTGCAGAGCATCGACAAAGTGGGACAAGAGAAGAAGAACG
AGCTGGAACGGCCTACCATCCAGATCTTTCTGAACGACCTGTTCCAGAACGACTTCAACAGCGTGTTCAA
GCTGCTGCCCAGCTTCTACCGGAACCTGGAAAAAGAGAACGGCCGGAAGATCGGCTCCTGCCTGATTGGA
GCTATGCCCGGCTCCTTCTACAGCAGACTGTTCCCCGAGGAATCCATGCACTTTCTGCACAGCTGCTACT
GCCTGCACTGGCTGTCTCAGGTGCCATCTGGCCTGGTTACAGAGCTGGGCATCTCTGCCAACAAGGGCTG
CATCTACAGCTCCAAGGCCAGCGGGCCTCCTATCAAGAAGGCCTACCTGGACCAGTTCACCAAGGACTTC
ACCACCTTTCTGCGGATCCACAGCGAGGAACTGATCAGCAGAGGCCGGATGCTGCTGACCTTCATCTGCA
AAGAGGACGAGTTCGATCACCCCAACAGCATGGACCTGCTGGAAATGAGCATCAACGACCTGGTCATCGA
GGGCCACCTGGAAGAGGAAAAGCTGGACAGCTTCAACGTGCCCATCTACGCCCCTAGCACCGAGGAAGTG
AAGCGGATCGTTGAGGAAGAGGGCAGCTTCGAGATCCTGTACCTGGAAACCTTTTACGCCCCTTACGACG
CCGGCTTCAGCATCGACGATGAGCACGCCAGAGCTGCTCACGTGGCATCTGTTGTGCGGAGCATCTACGA
GCCTATCCTGGCCTCTCACTTCGGCGAGGCCATTCTGCCTGATCTGAGCCACCGGATCGCCAAGAATGCC
GCCAAGGTGCTGAGAAGCGGCAAGGGCTTTTACGACAGCGTGATCATCAGCCTGGCCAAGAAGCCCGAGA
AGGCCGATATGTAGGGTAACTATTCGAAGGCCTGTCAGGCCAAGCTTGGGGATCAATTCTCTAGAGCTCG
CTGATCAGCCTCGACTGTGCCTTCTAGTTGCCAGCCATCTGTTGTTTGCCCCTCCCCCGTGCCTTCCTTG
ACCCTGGAAGGTGCCACTCCCACTGTCCTTTCCTAATAAAATGAGGAAATTGCATCGCATTGTCTGAGTA
GGTGTCATTCTATTCTGGGGGGTGGGGTGGGGCAGGACAGCAAGGGGGAGGATTGGGAAGACAATAGCAG
GCATGCTGGGGATGCGGTGGGCTCTATGGCTTCTGAGGCGGAAAGAACCAGCTGGGCCTACTAGATAGCG
GACCCCTTACCGAAACATCGCCGCATTCTGCAGAGGAGTCGAACTTAGTGTATGTAAACTTCTGACCCAC
TGGAATTGTGATACAGTGAATTATAAGTGAAATAATCTGTCTGTAAACAATTGTTGGAAAAATGACTTGT
GTCATGCACAAAGTAGATGTCCTAACTGACTTGCCAAAACTATTGTTTGTTAACAAGAAATTTGTGGAGT
AGTTGAAAAACGAGTTTTAATGACTCCAACTTAAGTGTATGTAAACTTCCGACTTCAACTGTATAGGGAT
CC
